Addgene plasmid #226981: pET28a-CsHPAD_beta-gamma
Purpose: Expressing Clostridium scatologenes hydroxyphenylacetate decarboxylase (HPAD) beta/gamma subunits in E. coli
Depositing lab: Emily Balskus. Depositing organization: Harvard University. Publication: Mechanistic Studies of a Skatole-Forming Glycyl Radical Enzyme Suggest Reaction Initiation via Hydrogen Atom Transfer. Fu B, Nazemi A, Levin BJ, Yang Z, Kulik HJ, Balskus EP. J Am Chem Soc. 2022 Jun 29;144(25):11110-11119. doi: 10.1021/jacs.1c13580. Epub 2022 Jun 15. PubMed 35704859.
Backbone
  Vector backbone: pET28a
  Vector type: Bacterial Expression
Growth in bacteria
  Bacterial resistance: Kanamycin, 50 μg/mL
  Growth temperature: 37°C
  Growth strain: DH5alpha
  Copy number: High Copy
Gene/Insert
  Gene/Insert name: CsHPAD_beta-gamma
  Species: Clostridium scatologenes ATCC 25775
  Tag / fusion protein: His6 (on backbone) (N terminal on insert)
  Cloning method: Gene Synthesis
Resource information
  A portion of this plasmid was derived from a plasmid made by: Twist Bioscience
Terms and licenses: Academic/Nonprofit Terms; Industry Terms: Not Available to Industry
How to cite: pET28a-CsHPAD_beta-gamma was a gift from Emily Balskus (Addgene plasmid # 226981 ; http://n2t.net/addgene:226981 ; RRID:Addgene_226981)
