[The description below was written by a language model from this plasmid's Addgene catalogue record and pLannotate feature annotations shown in this document.]
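Description:
pET28a-CsHPAD_beta-gamma is a bacterial expression plasmid built on the pET28a backbone for producing the beta and gamma subunits of 4-hydroxyphenylacetate decarboxylase (HPAD) from Clostridium scatologenes ATCC 25775 in E. coli. The sequenced record is 8,253 nt. It replicates from a ColE1/pMB1-type origin accompanied by the rop gene and the pBR322 bom region. The catalogue lists it as high copy, although rop normally moderates copy number. Selection is by kanamycin through an aminoglycoside phosphotransferase gene, and an f1 origin is also present. The short tetracycline-resistance, AmpR promoter, capTEV and SET1 hits in the feature table are fragmentary matches to backbone sequence rather than functional elements.

The synthesized insert sits downstream of a T7 promoter with an adjacent lac operator and the T7 gene 10 ribosome binding site. The backbone also carries lacI, so expression is repressed until IPTG induction in a host that supplies T7 RNA polymerase. The first open reading frame follows the backbone-encoded N-terminal His6 tag and thrombin cleavage site. It is annotated as csdB, the large glycyl radical-bearing subunit, and a short gap separates it from csdC, the small subunit, so the two genes are arranged as a bicistronic operon ending at the T7 terminator. A His-tag-coding fragment from the vector lies just after csdC, but the record lists only the N-terminal tag, so whether this one is translated is not stated. According to the annotations, the enzyme decarboxylates 4-hydroxyphenylacetate to p-cresol. The plasmid is used for co-expression and affinity purification of the two-subunit complex, and the associated publication concerns mechanistic studies of glycyl radical decarboxylases.
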