Features (pLannotate 1.2.2; 22 found; start..end, strand, type, name):
     82..273     -  CDS            rop: Rop protein, which maintains plasmids at low copy number; rop
    290..670     +  CDS            YPB1_ECOLX: Protein predicted: Swiss-Prot protein existence level 4. From Escherichia coli.
    742..1033    -  CDS            TcR (fragment): tetracycline efflux protein; tet; confers resistance to tetracycline
   1048..1069    -  protein_bind   CAP binding site: CAP binding activates transcription in the presence of cAMP. E. coli catabolite activator protein
   1082..2164    -  CDS            lacI: lac repressor; lacI; The lac repressor binds to the lac operator to inhibit transcription in E. coli. This inhibition can be relieved by adding lactose or isopropyl-β-D-thiogalactopyranoside (IPTG).
   2165..2242    -  promoter       lacI promoter: lacI
   2250..2529    -  CDS            TcR (fragment): tetracycline efflux protein; tet; confers resistance to tetracycline
   2551..2569    +  promoter       T7 promoter: promoter for bacteriophage T7 RNA polymerase
   2570..2594    +  protein_bind   lac operator: The lac repressor binds to the lac operator to inhibit transcription in E. coli. This inhibition can be relieved by adding lactose or isopropyl-β-D-thiogalactopyranoside (IPTG). lac repressor encoded by lacI
   2609..2631    +  RBS            RBS: efficient ribosome binding site from bacteriophage T7 gene 10 (Olins and Rangwala, 1989)
   2650..2666    +  CDS            capTEV™ (fragment): composite tag for in vivo biotinylation, TEV protease cleavage, and 6xHis tagging
   2677..2694    +  CDS            thrombin site: thrombin recognition and cleavage site
   2698..5388    +  CDS            csdB: HPDL_CLOSL - Experimental evidence at protein level: Swiss-Prot protein existence level 1. Glycyl radical subunit of the HPA decarboxylase that decarboxylates phenylacetates with a hydroxyl group in the p-position. Active toward 4-hydroxyphenylacetate and 3,4-dihydroxyphenylacetate, forming 4-methylphenol and 4-methylcatechol, respectively. Is likely involved in the catabolism of aromatic amino acids such as tyrosine fermentation. 4-methylphenol (p-cresol) formation provides metabolic toxicity, which allows an active suppression of other microbes and may provide growth advantages for the produ
   5401..5658    +  CDS            csdC: HPDS_CLOSL - Experimental evidence at protein level: Swiss-Prot protein existence level 1. Component of the HPA decarboxylase that decarboxylates phenylacetates with a hydroxyl group in the p-position. Active toward 4-hydroxyphenylacetate and 3,4-dihydroxyphenylacetate, forming 4- methylphenol and 4-methylcatechol, respectively. Is likely involved in the catabolism of aromatic amino acids such as tyrosine fermentation. 4-methylphenol (p-cresol) formation provides metabolic toxicity, which allows an active suppression of other microbes and may provide growth advantages for the producers in high
   5668..5685    +  CDS            9xHis (fragment): 9xHis affinity tag
   5695..5744    +  CDS            SET1 (fragment): solubility-enhancement tag derived from T7 phage gene 10B
   5752..5799    +  terminator     T7 terminator: transcription terminator for bacteriophage T7 RNA polymerase
   5836..6264    +  rep_origin     f1 ori (sequence partly withheld): f1 bacteriophage origin of replication; arrow indicates direction of (+) strand synthesis
   6317..6374    +  promoter       AmpR promoter (fragment): bla
   6383..7198    -  CDS            KanR: aminoglycoside phosphotransferase; aph(3')-Ia; confers resistance to kanamycin in bacteria or G418 (Geneticin®) in eukaryotes
   7320..7908    +  rep_origin     ori: high-copy-number ColE1/pMB1/pBR322/pUC origin of replication
   8094..8233    -  misc_feature   bom: basis of mobility region from pBR322
>Addgene plasmid #226981 | pET28a-CsHPAD_beta-gamma | addgene full sequence | sequence record 451218 | Addgene NGS Result
CGCTGACGCGCCCTGACGGGCTTGTCTGCTCCCGGCATCCGCTTACAGACAAGCTGTGACCGTCTCCGGG
AGCTGCATGTGTCAGAGGTTTTCACCGTCATCACCGAAACGCGCGAGGCAGCTGCGGTAAAGCTCATCAG
CGTGGTCGTGAAGCGATTCACAGATGTCTGCCTGTTCATCCGCGTCCAGCTCGTTGAGTTTCTCCAGAAG
CGTTAATGTCTGGCTTCTGATAAAGCGGGCCATGTTAAGGGCGGTTTTTTCCTGTTTGGTCACTGATGCC
TCCGTGTAAGGGGGATTTCTGTTCATGGGGGTAATGATACCGATGAAACGAGAGAGGATGCTCACGATAC
GGGTTACTGATGATGAACATGCCCGGTTACTGGAACGTTGTGAGGGTAAACAACTGGCGGTATGGATGCG
GCGGGACCAGAGAAAAATCACTCAGGGTCAATGCCAGCGCTTCGTTAATACAGATGTAGGTGTTCCACAG
GGTAGCCAGCAGCATCCTGCGATGCAGATCCGGAACATAATGGTGCAGGGCGCTGACTTCCGCGTTTCCA
GACTTTACGAAACACGGAAACCGAAGACCATTCATGTTGTTGCTCAGGTCGCAGACGTTTTGCAGCAGCA
GTCGCTTCACGTTCGCTCGCGTATCGGTGATTCATTCTGCTAACCAGTAAGGCAACCCCGCCAGCCTAGC
CGGGTCCTCAACGACAGGAGCACGATCATGCGCACCCGTGGGGCCGCCATGCCGGCGATAATGGCCTGCT
TCTCGCCGAAACGTTTGGTGGCGGGACCAGTGACGAAGGCTTGAGCGAGGGCGTGCAAGATTCCGAATAC
CGCAAGCGACAGGCCGATCATCGTCGCGCTCCAGCGAAAGCGGTCCTCGCCGAAAATGACCCAGAGCGCT
GCCGGCACCTGTCCTACGAGTTGCATGATAAAGAAGACAGTCATAAGTGCGGCGACGATAGTCATGCCCC
GCGCCCACCGGAAGGAGCTGACTGGGTTGAAGGCTCTCAAGGGCATCGGTCGAGATCCCGGTGCCTAATG
AGTGAGCTAACTTACATTAATTGCGTTGCGCTCACTGCCCGCTTTCCAGTCGGGAAACCTGTCGTGCCAG
CTGCATTAATGAATCGGCCAACGCGCGGGGAGAGGCGGTTTGCGTATTGGGCGCCAGGGTGGTTTTTCTT
TTCACCAGTGAGACGGGCAACAGCTGATTGCCCTTCACCGCCTGGCCCTGAGAGAGTTGCAGCAAGCGGT
CCACGCTGGTTTGCCCCAGCAGGCGAAAATCCTGTTTGATGGTGGTTAACGGCGGGATATAACATGAGCT
GTCTTCGGTATCGTCGTATCCCACTACCGAGATATCCGCACCAACGCGCAGCCCGGACTCGGTAATGGCG
CGCATTGCGCCCAGCGCCATCTGATCGTTGGCAACCAGCATCGCAGTGGGAACGATGCCCTCATTCAGCA
TTTGCATGGTTTGTTGAAAACCGGACATGGCACTCCAGTCGCCTTCCCGTTCCGCTATCGGCTGAATTTG
ATTGCGAGTGAGATATTTATGCCAGCCAGCCAGACGCAGACGCGCCGAGACAGAACTTAATGGGCCCGCT
AACAGCGCGATTTGCTGGTGACCCAATGCGACCAGATGCTCCACGCCCAGTCGCGTACCGTCTTCATGGG
AGAAAATAATACTGTTGATGGGTGTCTGGTCAGAGACATCAAGAAATAACGCCGGAACATTAGTGCAGGC
AGCTTCCACAGCAATGGCATCCTGGTCATCCAGCGGATAGTTAATGATCAGCCCACTGACGCGTTGCGCG
AGAAGATTGTGCACCGCCGCTTTACAGGCTTCGACGCCGCTTCGTTCTACCATCGACACCACCACGCTGG
CACCCAGTTGATCGGCGCGAGATTTAATCGCCGCGACAATTTGCGACGGCGCGTGCAGGGCCAGACTGGA
GGTGGCAACGCCAATCAGCAACGACTGTTTGCCCGCCAGTTGTTGTGCCACGCGGTTGGGAATGTAATTC
AGCTCCGCCATCGCCGCTTCCACTTTTTCCCGCGTTTTCGCAGAAACGTGGCTGGCCTGGTTCACCACGC
GGGAAACGGTCTGATAAGAGACACCGGCATACTCTGCGACATCGTATAACGTTACTGGTTTCACATTCAC
CACCCTGAATTGACTCTCTTCCGGGCGCTATCATGCCATACCGCGAAAGGTTTTGCGCCATTCGATGGTG
TCCGGGATCTCGACGCTCTCCCTTATGCGACTCCTGCATTAGGAAGCAGCCCAGTAGTAGGTTGAGGCCG
TTGAGCACCGCCGCCGCAAGGAATGGTGCATGCAAGGAGATGGCGCCCAACAGTCCCCCGGCCACGGGGC
CTGCCACCATACCCACGCCGAAACAAGCGCTCATGAGCCCGAAGTGGCGAGCCCGATCTTCCCCATCGGT
GATGTCGGCGATATAGGCGCCAGCAACCGCACCTGTGGCGCCGGTGATGCCGGCCACGATGCGTCCGGCG
TAGAGGATCGAGATCTCGATCCCGCGAAATTAATACGACTCACTATAGGGGAATTGTGAGCGGATAACAA
TTCCCCTCTAGAAATAATTTTGTTTAACTTTAAGAAGGAGATATACCATGGGCAGCAGCCATCATCATCA
TCATCACAGCAGCGGCCTGGTGCCGCGCGGCAGCCATATGAACGTTAAAGAAACTAAACTTGAAGATGTT
TTAAAAAGTCGTGGTATTGACATGAAAGATGCTTACAATATTTCAGAAGCAGATATTCCAGAAGCAAAGG
AAAGTACTCAAAAGCTTATGGATATCTATTATACTTTAAAGGTTACTGCAGATATGGAAGCTGCATATTG
GTATAACAGAACTTGGTGGGAAAATGATGGTGAAGTAATTGAAGTAAGAAGAGCTAAAGCTGTAGCAGCT
TCTTTATCACACATGACACCTACCATTTTACCTTATGAGAAGCTTGTTATGAACAAGACAAAAAATGTTA
GAGGTGCATTTCCTTTTCCTTGGGTTTGTGCAAGTTTTTTTAATGCTCAAGCAGAAGCTTTAATGAACGA
AGTTGATGCTCCAGCAGAGAATGAAGCTGACTCAGTAAGTGTTGTTGGTGCTGGTGGAGGTAATGTTACT
GAAAGTTATGGAAATGTTATTTCTATTGCTAAAAAGTTTGGTATGAGAAAAGAAGAAATTCCTGTTTTAG
TTAAAACCTCAAAGCCTTGGGAAGGAATTTCAGTAGAAGAATTAAGTAATAAATACTCAAAGATGACACC
AGGATATGATCAGTTTAAAAATATCATGGAAAGTGTTATCTGTATGTTTGACTCTTTTGCGATTCCACAG
GGGCGTGAAGTAATTAACTATTATATGCCTTTGCAGTATGGTTTTGATGGAATTATCAAATTATGTGATG
AAAAAATTGCTGAAGTCATGGGTGAAGCTGGTGACGATGGTGATTTTGGTATGAGCAGAGGTTATTACTA
TGCAGCAATGAAGGAAATTACTAAGGGTTTAAGTGCATGGTGTGAAAATTATTCAAAGAGAGCAAAATAT
TTAGCTTCCATTGAAACAGATTCAGAAATTAAAGCCAACTATGAAAAAATTGAAGAAGTTATGGGAAACA
TTGCTCATAAGAAACCTGCAAACTTCTGGGAAGCAATTCAGATGACACTTTGCTGTCATTTTGGTGTTGT
TAATGAAGATCCTCAATCTGGTCTTTCAATTGGAAGATTAGGACAAGTATTACAGCCATTCTATGAAAAA
GATGTTGAGGATGGTATTATGACAGATGAAGAAGTAATTGAACTTCTTGAATTATACAGAATTAAAATTA
CTTGTATTGAATGTTTTGCATCAGCTGGTGTATCTGGTGGTGTTCTTTCTGGTAATACCTTTAACAATCT
TTCATTAGGAGGACAGAATTATGATGGACTTTCAGCAGTTACTCCACTAGAATATTTAATTGTTGAAGCA
GGTATGAGAAATCAAACTCCTCAACCTACGTTGAGTGTATTATACGATGAAAAAACGCCAGAAGATTTCC
TTATGAAGGCTGCTTCCTGTACAAAACTTGGTCTTGGATATCCTGCATGGATGAACAATCAAACAGGTAT
GAACTTTATGATGAGAAACTATGGACCAGAGGGAATGGATCTTCATGATGCAAGAGCATGGTGTCTTGGA
GGATGTCTAGAATCTGCACCTGGATGTTTCTTGCCACTTGAATATAATGGAAAAGTAACAATGATTCCAG
GAGGTGCATCACCTACATGTGGTACAGGTGTTCATTTTATTGGTATGCCTAAAGTACTTGAGCTTGTTTT
AACAAACGGTTTAGATAAAAGAACAGGAAAACAAGTATACCCACCTCACAACAAGAAGCTTGATTCTTAT
GAAACAATGGTGAATCAATGGAAAGAGTACATGGAACTTACTACAGATGTTGTAAATAGGTGTAACAATA
TTCAAATGGATATTTGGAGAAAATACAATATGCCAGCTGTTAATTCCTTGTTAAAACCTGATTGTTTCAA
AAAAGGCAAACACATTGGCACTATGGGAGCAAGATATAATTCATGTATTAATTTTGAATCCTGTGGAACT
ATTACTTTTGTAAATTCATTGAGTTCTATTAAGAAGAACGTTTTTGATGATAGTAAATTTACAATTGAAG
AAATGACAGATGCAATGCTTAATAATTTTGGATTTAAGACTGCATATGAAACAGAAGTATTTTCACCTGA
TTTTAGAGAAAGTACAGATAAGAGCACTAAATATGAGAAAATATTTGCAGCATGTGTAAATGCACCAAAA
TACGGTAATGCTGATAAGTATGCAGATGAAATTTTTAAGGCATATCATTACTATATTTATGATATGACAC
ATAAATTCCGTTCATATTATGGCAAACCTTTATATTTGTGTCAGATTTCAGTATCAACACATGGACCTCA
AGGCTTTGTAACTCTAGCTACAGCTGATGGAAGACTTGCAGGAACAACTTATTCAGATGGTTCTGTATCT
GCAGCAGCAGGAACAGATAAGAATGGTATTTATGCTATATTTGAATCTGCAACAGTTTATGATCACTCAA
TGCATCAAAATGCACAGATGAATTTAAAATTACATCCAACAGCGGTTAAAGGTATCAATGGAACAAGAAA
GCTTCTTGATCTTGTACGTGCTTACATGAGAAAAGGTGGATTCCATGTTCAGTTTAATGTTGTTGATTCT
AAAACATTGAGAGATGCCCAGCTTACACCAGAGAAATATAGAGAACTTATGGTTCGTGTAGCTGGATTTA
CTCAATACTGGTGTGAAATCGGTAAGCCTATTCAAGATGAAGTTATTTATAGAACTGAATATGATAAATA
GGGTAATGATATGCGCCACTATGATTGTAAAAATTATATAAATTTAGATTGTGAAAAAGGTCTTTGTGCA
CTAACAAAGGGAATGGTTCCTATTGATGGTGAAGGAAGTGAAGCTTGCCCTAATTTCAAACCAGCTGAAA
AATGCGGAAATTGCAAAAATTTTTGTAATCCGGATAAATACGGATTGGGAACATGTACAGGCTTAGAAAA
AGAAAATTGGGCATATGCTACTTGTGGTGCTTCTGCATGTCCTAGTTATAAAGCAGAATAGCTCGAGCAC
CACCACCACCACCACTGAGATCCGGCTGCTAACAAAGCCCGAAAGGAAGCTGAGTTGGCTGCTGCCACCG
CTGAGCAATAACTAGCATAACCCCTTGGGGCCTCTAAACGGGTCTTGAGGGGTTTTTTGCTGAAAGGAGG
AACTATATCCGGATTGGCGAATGGG
[124 nt withheld, positions 5836-5959]
C
[91 nt withheld, positions 5961-6051]
A
[49 nt withheld, positions 6053-6101]
CCTTTGACGTTGGAGTCCACGTTCTTT
[37 nt withheld, positions 6129-6165]
ACCCTATCTCGGTCTATTCTTTTGATTTATAAGGGATTTTGCCGATTTCGGCCTATTGGTTAAAAAATGA
GCTGATTTAACAAAAATTTAACGCGAATTTTAACAAAATATTAACGCTTACAATTTAGGTGGCACTTTTC
GGGGAAATGTGCGCGGAACCCCTATTTGTTTATTTTTCTAAATACATTCAAATATGTATCCGCTCATGAA
TTAATTCTTAGAAAAACTCATCGAGCATCAAATGAAACTGCAATTTATTCATATCAGGATTATCAATACC
ATATTTTTGAAAAAGCCGTTTCTGTAATGAAGGAGAAAACTCACCGAGGCAGTTCCATAGGATGGCAAGA
TCCTGGTATCGGTCTGCGATTCCGACTCGTCCAACATCAATACAACCTATTAATTTCCCCTCGTCAAAAA
TAAGGTTATCAAGTGAGAAATCACCATGAGTGACGACTGAATCCGGTGAGAATGGCAAAAGTTTATGCAT
TTCTTTCCAGACTTGTTCAACAGGCCAGCCATTACGCTCGTCATCAAAATCACTCGCATCAACCAAACCG
TTATTCATTCGTGATTGCGCCTGAGCGAGACGAAATACGCGATCGCTGTTAAAAGGACAATTACAAACAG
GAATCGAATGCAACCGGCGCAGGAACACTGCCAGCGCATCAACAATATTTTCACCTGAATCAGGATATTC
TTCTAATACCTGGAATGCTGTTTTCCCGGGGATCGCAGTGGTGAGTAACCATGCATCATCAGGAGTACGG
ATAAAATGCTTGATGGTCGGAAGAGGCATAAATTCCGTCAGCCAGTTTAGTCTGACCATCTCATCTGTAA
CATCATTGGCAACGCTACCTTTGCCATGTTTCAGAAACAACTCTGGCGCATCGGGCTTCCCATACAATCG
ATAGATTGTCGCACCTGATTGCCCGACATTATCGCGAGCCCATTTATACCCATATAAATCAGCATCCATG
TTGGAATTTAATCGCGGCCTAGAGCAAGACGTTTCCCGTTGAATATGGCTCATAACACCCCTTGTATTAC
TGTTTATGTAAGCAGACAGTTTTATTGTTCATGACCAAAATCCCTTAACGTGAGTTTTCGTTCCACTGAG
CGTCAGACCCCGTAGAAAAGATCAAAGGATCTTCTTGAGATCCTTTTTTTCTGCGCGTAATCTGCTGCTT
GCAAACAAAAAAACCACCGCTACCAGCGGTGGTTTGTTTGCCGGATCAAGAGCTACCAACTCTTTTTCCG
AAGGTAACTGGCTTCAGCAGAGCGCAGATACCAAATACTGTCCTTCTAGTGTAGCCGTAGTTAGGCCACC
ACTTCAAGAACTCTGTAGCACCGCCTACATACCTCGCTCTGCTAATCCTGTTACCAGTGGCTGCTGCCAG
TGGCGATAAGTCGTGTCTTACCGGGTTGGACTCAAGACGATAGTTACCGGATAAGGCGCAGCGGTCGGGC
TGAACGGGGGGTTCGTGCACACAGCCCAGCTTGGAGCGAACGACCTACACCGAACTGAGATACCTACAGC
GTGAGCTATGAGAAAGCGCCACGCTTCCCGAAGGGAGAAAGGCGGACAGGTATCCGGTAAGCGGCAGGGT
CGGAACAGGAGAGCGCACGAGGGAGCTTCCAGGGGGAAACGCCTGGTATCTTTATAGTCCTGTCGGGTTT
CGCCACCTCTGACTTGAGCGTCGATTTTTGTGATGCTCGTCAGGGGGGCGGAGCCTATGGAAAAACGCCA
GCAACGCGGCCTTTTTACGGTTCCTGGCCTTTTGCTGGCCTTTTGCTCACATGTTCTTTCCTGCGTTATC
CCCTGATTCTGTGGATAACCGTATTACCGCCTTTGAGTGAGCTGATACCGCTCGCCGCAGCCGAACGACC
GAGCGCAGCGAGTCAGTGAGCGAGGAAGCGGAAGAGCGCCTGATGCGGTATTTTCTCCTTACGCATCTGT
GCGGTATTTCACACCGCAATGGTGCACTCTCAGTACAATCTGCTCTGATGCCGCATAGTTAAGCCAGTAT
ACACTCCGCTATCGCTACGTGACTGGGTCATGGCTGCGCCCCGACACCCGCCAACACC
